Addgene plasmid #159008: pMSR:MSMEG_0252:Dendra
Purpose: T7 expression of C-term fluorescent fusion in E. coli
Depositing lab: Keith Derbyshire & Joseph Wade. Depositing organization: Wadsworth Center, New York State Department of Health. Publication: A Mycobacterial Systems Resource for the Research Community. Judd JA, Canestrari J, Clark R, Joseph A, Lapierre P, Lasek-Nesselquist E, Mir M, Palumbo M, Smith C, Stone M, Upadhyay A, Wirth SE, Dedrick RM, Meier CG, Russell DA, Dills A, Dove E, Kester J, Wolf ID, Zhu J, Rubin ER, Fortune S, Hatfull GF, Gray TA, Wade JT, Derbyshire KM. mBio. 2021 Mar 2;12(2). pii: mBio.02401-20. doi: 10.1128/mBio.02401-20. PubMed 33653882.
Backbone
  Vector backbone: pMSR:Dendra
  Vector type: Bacterial Expression ; Integrating Mycobacterial Expression Vector attL5
Growth in bacteria
  Bacterial resistance: Apramycin, 25 μg/mL
  Growth temperature: 37°C
  Growth strain: DH5alpha
  Copy number: High Copy
Gene/Insert
  Gene/Insert name: MSMEG_0252
  Species: M. smegmatis
  Promoter: pmycTetO
  Tag / fusion protein: Gly-Ala Linker/Dendra2/1x Flag Tag (C terminal on insert)
  Cloning method: Ligation Independent Cloning
  Sequencing primers: 5′ TGATAGAGTTTGTCCTCCCTATCAG; 3′ TCCATATGCACCTTGACACG
Terms and licenses: Academic/Nonprofit Terms; Industry Terms: Not Available to Industry
Depositor comments: NCBI reference sequence: CP000480.1. 5' cloning site: Ase1, destroyed during cloning. 3' cloning site: HindIII, not destroyed during cloning
How to cite: pMSR:MSMEG_0252:Dendra was a gift from Keith Derbyshire & Joseph Wade (Addgene plasmid # 159008 ; http://n2t.net/addgene:159008 ; RRID:Addgene_159008)
