[The description below was written by a language model from this plasmid's Addgene catalogue record and pLannotate feature annotations shown in this document.]
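Description:
pMSR:MSMEG_0252:Dendra is a 5.6 kb shuttle plasmid from a mycobacterial systems resource collection, built on the pMSR:Dendra backbone and catalogued both as a bacterial expression vector and as an integrating mycobacterial expression vector. In E. coli it is maintained at high copy from a ColE1/pUC-type origin and selected with apramycin through the aac(3)IV acetyltransferase gene. It carries no annotated mycobacterial replication origin. Instead, it encodes the mycobacteriophage L5 integrase, along with adjacent L5 sequence, which directs site-specific recombination into the L5 attachment site of the mycobacterial chromosome to give a stable single-copy insertion.

The payload is the Mycobacterium smegmatis gene MSMEG_0252, inserted by ligation-independent cloning. The automated annotation matches this open reading frame to the M. tuberculosis TrmB tRNA (guanine-N7)-methyltransferase, suggesting it is a homolog, although the catalogue entry itself does not state a function. The gene is fused at its C terminus, through a Gly-Ala linker, to the green-to-red photoconvertible fluorescent protein Dendra2, followed by a single FLAG epitope.

Two promoters sit upstream of the fusion. One is the recorded pmycTetO promoter, a tet operator-containing mycobacterial promoter. Its short operator sequences are most likely what the annotation software labelled as "tight TRE" fragments, not a mammalian element. The other is a T7 promoter, paired with a T7 terminator fragment downstream of the tag. This arrangement allows T7 polymerase-driven expression of the fusion in E. coli, the stated purpose. It also allows expression in mycobacteria after integration, where the fusion can be used for protein localisation imaging and FLAG-based detection or purification.
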