Features (pLannotate 1.2.2; 14 found; start..end, strand, type, name):
     15..32      +  promoter       tight TRE promoter (fragment): Tet-responsive promoter PTight, consisting of seven tet operator sequences followed by the minimal CMV promoter
     46..64      +  promoter       T7 promoter: promoter for bacteriophage T7 RNA polymerase
    101..793     +  CDS            trmB (fragment): TRMB_MYCTU - Experimental evidence at protein level: Swiss-Prot protein existence level 1. Catalyzes the formation of N(7)-methylguanine at position 46 (m7G46) in tRNA. From Mycobacterium tuberculosis (strain ATCC 25618 / H37Rv).
    821..1507    +  CDS            Dendra2: Dendra2 is a photoconvertible green fluorescent protein published in 2006, derived from Dendronephthya sp.. It has high acid sensitivity.
   1547..1567    +  CDS            FLAG (fragment): FLAG® epitope tag, followed by an enterokinase cleavage site
   1576..1618    +  terminator     T7 terminator (fragment): transcription terminator for bacteriophage T7 RNA polymerase
   1824..2624    +  CDS            ApmR: aminoglycoside 3-N-acetyltransferase type IV ; aac(3)IV; confers resistance to apramycin (Paget and Davies, 1996)
   2691..2708    -  misc_feature   MCS (fragment): pBluescript multiple cloning site
   2749..3337    +  rep_origin     ori: high-copy-number ColE1/pMB1/pBR322/pUC origin of replication
   3505..3533    +  misc_feature   MCS (fragment): pUC18/19 multiple cloning site
   4093..5205    +  CDS            33: VINT_BPML5 - Also known as int. Protein inferred from homology: Swiss-Prot protein existence level 3. Integrase is necessary for integration of the phage into the host genome by site-specific recombination. From Mycobacterium phage L5 (Mycobacteriophage L5).
   5267..5371    -  CDS            32 (fragment): VG32_BPML5 - Protein predicted: Swiss-Prot protein existence level 4. From Mycobacterium phage L5 (Mycobacteriophage L5).
   5427..5531    +  CDS            Y4104_STRCO (fragment): Protein inferred from homology: Swiss-Prot protein existence level 3. From Streptomyces coelicolor (strain ATCC BAA-471 / A3(2) / M145).
   5589..8       +  promoter       tight TRE promoter (fragment) (across the origin): Tet-responsive promoter PTight, consisting of seven tet operator sequences followed by the minimal CMV promoter
>Addgene plasmid #159008 | pMSR:MSMEG_0252:Dendra | addgene full sequence | sequence record 315586 | Addgene NGS Result
TGATAGAGTTTGTCCTCCCTATCAGTGATAGATAGGCTTAAGGAGTAATACGACTCACTATAGGGAGAAG
GAGGCCATTATGAACGCTTCAGCAGGCCCGCCGGCCGAGCCGCACCGCCTGCCCCGCGTGACCAGCTTCC
GCACACGCCGATCGACGCTGTCCGGCGGCCAGCAGGGAACCTGGGACCGCCTGTGGCCCAAGCTCGGCAT
GCAGGCCAGAGACGAGGATTCCCAGCCCATAACCGACCTGGACACCGAGGCCTGGTTCGGACGCTCGGCA
CCGTTGGTCCTGGAGATCGGCTCGGGCACCGGGACGTCCACGCTCGAGATGGCCAAGGCCGAACCGCACA
TCGACGTGATCGCCGTCGAGGTGTACCGGAAGGGCCTCGCGCAGTTGCTCAGCGCGATCGACCGCGAGGG
TGTCACCAACATCCGGATGATTCGCGGCGACGGCGTCGACGTTCTCGAGCACATGATCGGCAGCAACACC
CTGACCGGTGTGCGGGTCTTCTTCCCGGACCCGTGGCCCAAGGCCCGCCACCACAAGCGCCGGCTGCTGC
AACCTGCCACGGTCGCGCTCATCGCCGACCGGTTGCGCGAGGGCGGCGTCCTGCACGCCGCGACCGACCA
CATGGGATACGCCGAGCACATCGCCGAGGTCGGCGATGCCGAGCCGCTGCTGCGCCGGGTGTCGACCAGC
GACGACCTGCCGATATCCCTCGAGCGGCCCGTCACGAAATACCAGCGCAAGGCCCTGGCCGGCACCGAGG
TGGCCGAACTGGTGTGGGAGAAACGCCTAAAGCTTGGTGCGGCCGCGGGCAACACGCCTGGCATCAATCT
GATCAAGGAGGACATGCGTGTCAAGGTGCATATGGAGGGCAACGTGAACGGTCACGCCTTCGTGATCGAG
GGGGAGGGTAAGGGTAAGCCTTACGAAGGGACCCAGACCGCCAACCTCACCGTCAAGGAGGGCGCCCCTC
TCCCATTCTCGTACGATATCCTCACTACCGCGGTGCATTACGGGAACCGCGTGTTCACCAAGTACCCCGA
GGATATCCCTGACTACTTCAAGCAGAGCTTCCCGGAGGGATACTCCTGGGAGCGGACGATGACCTTCGAA
GACAAGGGTATCTGTACGATCCGCAGCGACATCTCGCTGGAAGGGGACTGTTTCTTCCAGAACGTCCGTT
TCAAGGGGACCAACTTTCCGCCGAACGGCCCGGTCATGCAGAAGAAGACCCTCAAGTGGGAGCCGAGCAC
GGAGAAGCTGCACGTTCGGGACGGCCTCCTGGTCGGCAACATCAACATGGCGCTGCTGCTGGAAGGCGGC
GGCCACTACCTATGCGACTTCAAGACCACGTACAAAGCGAAGAAGGTCGTCCAGCTGCCCGACGCGCACT
TCGTGGACCACCGCATCGAAATCCTGGGGAACGATTCGGACTACAACAAGGTCAAGTTGTACGAGCACGC
TGTGGCACGCTATAGCCCGCTCCCGTCGCAGGTCTGGTTCGAAGGCGGCGGCGGGGAGAACCTGTATTTC
CAGGACTACAAGGACGACGACGACAAGTGATTTAAATAACCCCTTGGGGCCTCTAAACGGGTCTTGAGGG
GTTTTTTGTTAACTAGCGTACGATCGAATTCCTGCAGCTCACGGTAACTGATGCCGTATTTGCAGTACCA
GCGTACGGCCCACAGAATGATGTCACGCTGAAAATGCCGGCCTTTGAATGGGTTCATGTGCAGCTCCATC
AGCAAAAGGGGATGATAAGTTTATCACCACCGACTATTTGCAACAGTGCCGTTGATCGTGCTATGATCGA
CTGATGTCATCAGCGGTGGAGTGCAATGTCGTGCAATACGAATGGCGAAAAGCCGAGCTCATCGGTCAGC
TTCTCAACCTTGGGGTTACCCCCGGCGGTGTGCTGCTGGTCCACAGCTCCTTCCGTAGCGTCCGGCCCCT
CGAAGATGGGCCACTTGGACTGATCGAGGCCCTGCGTGCTACGCTGGGTCCGGGAGGGACGCTCGTCATG
CCCTCGTGGTCAGGTCTGGACGACGAGCCGTTCGATCCTGCCACGTCGCCCGTTACACCGGACCTTGGAG
TTGTCTCTGACACATTCTGGCGCCTGCCAAATGTAAAGCGCAGCGCCCATCCATTTGCCTTTGCGGCAGC
GGGGCCACAGGCAGAGCAGATCATCTCTGATCCATTGCCCCTGCCACCTTACTCGCCTGCAAGCCCGGTC
GCCCGTGTCCATGAACTCGATGGGCAGGTACTTCTCCTCGGCGTGGGACACGATGCCAACACGACGCTGC
ATCTTGCCGAGTTGATGGCAAAGGTTCCCTATGGGGTGCCGAGACACTGCACCATTCTTCAGGATGGCAA
GTTGGTACGCGTCGATTATCTCGAGAATGACCACTGCTGTGAGCGCTTTGCCTTGGCGGACAGGTGGCTC
AAGGAGAAGAGCCTTCAGAAGGAAGGTCCAGTCGGTCATGCCTTTGCTCGGTTGATCCGCTCCCGCGACA
TTGTGGCGACAGCCCTGGGTCAACTGGGCCGAGATCCGTTGATCTTCCTGCATCCGCCAGAGGCGGGATG
CGAAGAATGCGATGCCGCTCGCCAGTCGATTGGCTGAGCTCATGAGCGGAGAACGAGATGACGTTGGAGG
GGCAAGGTCGCGCTGATTGCTGGGGCAACACGGGGGATCCACTAGTTCCATGAGCGTCAGACCCCGTAGA
AAAGATCAAAGGATCTTCTTGAGATCCTTTTTTTCTGCGCGTAATCTGCTGCTTGCAAACAAAAAAACCA
CCGCTACCAGCGGTGGTTTGTTTGCCGGATCAAGAGCTACCAACTCTTTTTCCGAAGGTAACTGGCTTCA
GCAGAGCGCAGATACCAAATACTGTCCTTCTAGTGTAGCCGTAGTTAGGCCACCACTTCAAGAACTCTGT
AGCACCGCCTACATACCTCGCTCTGCTAATCCTGTTACCAGTGGCTGCTGCCAGTGGCGATAAGTCGTGT
CTTACCGGGTTGGACTCAAGACGATAGTTACCGGATAAGGCGCAGCGGTCGGGCTGAACGGGGGGTTCGT
GCACACAGCCCAGCTTGGAGCGAACGACCTACACCGAACTGAGATACCTACAGCGTGAGCTATGAGAAAG
CGCCACGCTTCCCGAGGGGAGAAAGGCGGACAGGTATCCGGTAAGCGGCAGGGTCGGAACAGGAGAGCGC
ACGAGGGAGCTTCCAGGGGGAAACGCCTGGTATCTTTATAGTCCTGTCGGGTTTCGCCACCTCTGACTTG
AGCGTCGATTTTTGTGATGCTCGTCAGGGGGGCGGAGCCTATGGAAAAACGCCAGCAACGCGGCCTTTTT
ACGGTTCCTGGCCTTTTGCTGGCCTTTTGCTCACATGTTCTTTCCTGCGTTATCCCCTGATTCTGTGGAT
AACCGTATTACCGCCTTTGAGTGAGCTGATACCGCTCGCCGCAGCCGAACGACCGAGCGCAACGCGTGCG
GCCGCGGTACCCGGGGATCCTCTAGAGTCGACCACCAAGGGCACCATCTCTGCTTGGGCCACCCCGTTGG
CCGCAGCCAGCTCGCTGAGAGCCGTGAACGACAGGGCGAACGCCAGCCCGCCGACGGCGAGGGTTCCGAC
CGCTGCAACTCCCGGTGCAACCTTGTCCCGGTCTATTCTCTTCACTGCACCAGCTCCAATCTGGTGTGAA
TGCCCCTCGTCTGTTCGCGCAGGCGGGGGGCTCTATTCGTTTGTCAGCATCGAAAGTAGCCAGATCAGGG
ATGCGTTGCAACCGCGTATGCCCAGGTCAGAAGAGTCGCACAAGAGTTGCAGACCCCTGGAAAGAAAAAT
GGCCAGAGGGCGAAAACACCCTCTGACCAGCGGAGCGGGCGACGGGAATCGAACCCGCGTAGCTAGTTTG
GAAGAATGGGTGTCTGCCGACCACATATGGGCCGGTCAAGATAGGTTTTTACCCCCTCTCGGCTGCATCC
TCTAAGTGGAAAGAAATTGCAGGTCGTAGAAGCGCGTTGAAGCCTGAGAGTTGCACAGGAGTTGCAACCC
GGTAGCCTTGTTCACGACGAGAGGAGACCTAGTTGGCACGTCGCGGATGGGGATCGCTGAAGACTCAGCG
CAGCGGGAGGATCCAAGCCTCATACGTCAACCCGCAGGACGGTGTGAGGTACTACGCGCTGCAGACCTAC
GACAACAAGATGGACGCCGAAGCCTGGCTCGCGGGCGAGAAGCGGCTCATCGAGATGGAGACCTGGACCC
CTCCACAGGACCGGGCGAAGAAGGCAGCCGCCAGCGCCATCACGCTGGAGGAGTACACCCGGAAGTGGCT
CGTGGAGCGCGACCTCGCAGACGGCACCAGGGATCTGTACAGCGGGCACGCGGAGCGCCGCATCTACCCG
GTGCTAGGTGAAGTGGCGGTCACAGAGATGACGCCAGCTCTGGTGCGTGCGTGGTGGGCCGGGATGGGTA
GGAAGCACCCGACTGCCCGCCGGCATGCCTACAACGTCCTCCGGGCGGTGATGAACACAGCGGTCGAGGA
CAAGCTGATCGCAGAGAACCCGTGCCGGATCGAGCAGAAGGCAGCCGATGAGCGCGACGTAGAGGCGCTG
ACGCCTGAGGAGCTGGACATCGTCGCCGCTGAGATCTTCGAGCACTACCGGATCGCGGCATACATCCTGG
CGTGGACGAGCCTCCGGTTCGGAGAGCTGATCGAGCTTCGCCGCAAGGACATCGTGGACGACGGCATGAC
GATGAAGCTCCGGGTGCGCCGTGGCGCTTCCCGCGTGGGGAACAAGATCGTCGTTGGCAACGCCAAGACC
GTCCGGTCGAAGCGTCCTGTGACGGTTCCGCCTCACGTCGCGGAGATGATCCGAGCGCACATGAAGGACC
GTACGAAGATGAACAAGGGCCCCGAGGCATTCCTGGTGACCACGACGCAGGGCAACCGGCTGTCGAAGTC
CGCGTTCACCAAGTCGCTGAAGCGTGGCTACGCCAAGATCGGTCGGCCGGAACTCCGCATCCACGACCTC
CGCGCTGTCGGCGCTACGTTCGCCGCTCAGGCAGGTGCGACGACCAAGGAGCTGATGGCCCGTCTCGGTC
ACACGACTCCTAGGATGGCGATGAAGTACCAGATGGCGTCTGAGGCCCGCGACGAGGCTATCGCTGAGGC
GATGTCCAAGCTGGCCAAGACCTCCTGAAACGCAAAAAGCCCCCCTCCCAAGGACACTGAGTCCTAAAGA
GGGGGGTTTCTTGTCAGTACGCGAAGAACCACGCCTGGCCGCGAGCGCCAGCACCGCCGCTCTGTGCGGA
GACCTGGGCACCAGCCCCGCCGCCGCCAGGAGCATTGCCGTTCCCGCCAGAAATCTAGACGGTGACCACA
ACGCGCCCGCTTTGATCGGGGACGTCGAAATATTGGATCGTCGGCACCGTCACGGCCGTGGGAGGCGGCA
CGATCCGCGACGTGATGATCGGCCGCATCCCCACGGTGCTGCGCAGTGAGCTCTACGCCATCCCGGCGTT
GATCTGTGCGTTCGCACGCACAGGCCCGGTGTGAGAAGGGTCTCTGACGAGCGGGAGAACTCCCTATCAG
