>Addgene plasmid #159008 | pMSR:MSMEG_0252:Dendra | depositor partial sequence | sequence record 306950 | insert sequence
ATGAACGCTTCAGCAGGCCCGCCGGCCGAGCCGCACCGCCTGCCCCGCGTGACCAGCTTCCGCACACGCC
GATCGACGCTGTCCGGCGGCCAGCAGGGAACCTGGGACCGCCTGTGGCCCAAGCTCGGCATGCAGGCCAG
AGACGAGGATTCCCAGCCCATAACCGACCTGGACACCGAGGCCTGGTTCGGACGCTCGGCACCGTTGGTC
CTGGAGATCGGCTCGGGCACCGGGACGTCCACGCTCGAGATGGCCAAGGCCGAACCGCACATCGACGTGA
TCGCCGTCGAGGTGTACCGGAAGGGCCTCGCGCAGTTGCTCAGCGCGATCGACCGCGAGGGTGTCACCAA
CATCCGGATGATTCGCGGCGACGGCGTCGACGTTCTCGAGCACATGATCGGCAGCAACACCCTGACCGGT
GTGCGGGTCTTCTTCCCGGACCCGTGGCCCAAGGCCCGCCACCACAAGCGCCGGCTGCTGCAACCTGCCA
CGGTCGCGCTCATCGCCGACCGGTTGCGCGAGGGCGGCGTCCTGCACGCCGCGACCGACCACATGGGATA
CGCCGAGCACATCGCCGAGGTCGGCGATGCCGAGCCGCTGCTGCGCCGGGTGTCGACCAGCGACGACCTG
CCGATATCCCTCGAGCGGCCCGTCACGAAATACCAGCGCAAGGCCCTGGCCGGCACCGAGGTGGCCGAAC
TGGTGTGGGAGAAACGCCTA
